Addgene plasmid #54316: mEmerald-ZO1-C-14
Purpose: Localization: Tight Junctions, Excitation: 487, Emission: 509
Depositing lab: Michael Davidson. Depositing organization: Florida State University, Tallahassee.
Backbone
  Vector backbone: mEmerald-C1
  Backbone size w/o insert (bp): 4750
  Vector type: Mammalian Expression
  Selectable markers: Neomycin (select with G418)
Growth in bacteria
  Bacterial resistance: Kanamycin, 50 μg/mL
  Growth temperature: 37°C
  Growth strain: DH5alpha
  Copy number: High Copy
Gene/Insert
  Gene/Insert name: ZO1 (alt name: NM_003257.1)
  Species: H. sapiens (human)
  Entrez Gene: TJP1 (a.k.a. ZO-1)
  Promoter: CMV
  Tag / fusion protein: mEmerald (N terminal on backbone)
  Cloning method: Unknown
  Sequencing primers: 5′ CMV-F; 3′ SV40pA-R
Terms and licenses: Academic/Nonprofit Terms; Industry Terms
Depositor comments: . Excitation = 487; Emission = 509. Localization data: Tight Junctions
How to cite: mEmerald-ZO1-C-14 was a gift from Michael Davidson (Addgene plasmid # 54316 ; http://n2t.net/addgene:54316 ; RRID:Addgene_54316)
