[The description below was written by a language model from this plasmid's Addgene catalogue record and pLannotate feature annotations shown in this document.]
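Description:
mEmerald-ZO1-C-14 is a mammalian expression plasmid built on the mEmerald-C1 backbone, a C1-type fluorescent protein fusion vector, and it encodes human ZO-1 (TJP1) tagged at its N terminus with the green fluorescent protein mEmerald. The sequenced record is 9,921 nt. Expression is driven by the human cytomegalovirus immediate early enhancer and promoter. These are followed by the mEmerald coding sequence and, after a short junction, the roughly 5.2 kb TJP1 open reading frame, so the two are expected to be translated as a single fusion protein. The transcript ends at an SV40 polyadenylation signal. The small "large T antigen" fragment annotated just upstream of that signal probably reflects SV40-derived sequence around the terminator rather than a functional gene.

Propagation in bacteria relies on a high-copy ColE1/pUC-type origin, and an f1 origin is also present. A single NeoR/KanR (Tn5 aminoglycoside phosphotransferase) gene serves both hosts. A bacterial bla-type promoter upstream gives kanamycin resistance in E. coli, while the SV40 enhancer/early promoter and the HSV TK poly(A) signal allow G418 selection of stably transfected mammalian cells. The short ble and bGH poly(A) fragments also appear to be vestigial matches rather than working elements.

ZO-1 is a scaffolding protein that links tight junction transmembrane proteins such as claudins and occludin to the actin cytoskeleton. The fusion is accordingly catalogued as a localization marker for tight junctions, with excitation at 487 nm and emission at 509 nm, for fluorescence imaging of these structures in transfected cells. The cloning method is not recorded.
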