Features (pLannotate 1.2.2; 15 found; start..end, strand, type, name):
      1..304     +  enhancer       CMV enhancer: human cytomegalovirus immediate early enhancer
    305..508     +  promoter       CMV promoter: human cytomegalovirus (CMV) immediate early promoter
    553..1269    +  CDS            mEmerald: mEmerald is a basic (constitutively fluorescent) green fluorescent protein published in 1998, derived from Aequorea victoria. It is reported to be a very rapidly-maturing monomer with moderate acid sensitivity.
   1276..6516    +  CDS            TJP1: ZO1_HUMAN - Also known as ZO1. Experimental evidence at protein level: Swiss-Prot protein existence level 1. TJP1, TJP2, and TJP3 are closely related scaffolding proteins that link tight junction (TJ) transmembrane proteins such as claudins, junctional adhesion molecules, and occludin to the actin cytoskeleton (PubMed:7798316, PubMed:9792688). The tight junction acts to limit movement of substances through the paracellular space and as a boundary between the compositionally distinct apical and basolateral plasma membrane domains of epithelial and endothelial cells. Necessary for lumenogenesis,
   6542..6626    +  CDS            large T antigen (fragment): large T antigen from SV40 (simian virus 40)
   6649..6770    +  polyA_signal   SV40 poly(A) signal: SV40 polyadenylation signal
   6804..7232    -  rep_origin     f1 ori (sequence partly withheld): f1 bacteriophage origin of replication; arrow indicates direction of (+) strand synthesis
   7259..7363    +  promoter       AmpR promoter: bla
   7365..7722    +  promoter       SV40 promoter: SV40 enhancer and early promoter
   7757..8551    +  CDS            NeoR/KanR: aminoglycoside phosphotransferase from Tn5; aph(3')-II (or nptII); confers resistance to neomycin, kanamycin, and G418 (Geneticin®)
   8572..8724    +  CDS            ble (fragment): BLE_KLEPN - Experimental evidence at protein level: Swiss-Prot protein existence level 1. Binding protein with a strong affinity to the bleomycin family of antibiotics. Binds to CL990; an antimitotic-antibiotic compound. From Klebsiella pneumoniae.
   8783..8830    +  polyA_signal   HSV TK poly(A) signal: herpes simplex virus thymidine kinase polyadenylation signal (Cole and Stacy, 1985)
   8921..8937    -  polyA_signal   bGH poly(A) signal (fragment): bovine growth hormone polyadenylation signal
   9159..9747    +  rep_origin     ori: high-copy-number ColE1/pMB1/pBR322/pUC origin of replication
   9862..9921    +  enhancer       CMV enhancer (fragment): human cytomegalovirus immediate early enhancer
>Addgene plasmid #54316 | mEmerald-ZO1-C-14 | addgene full sequence | sequence record 475374 | Addgene NGS Result
CGTTACATAACTTACGGTAAATGGCCCGCCTGGCTGACCGCCCAACGACCCCCGCCCATTGACGTCAATA
ATGACGTATGTTCCCATAGTAACGCCAATAGGGACTTTCCATTGACGTCAATGGGTGGAGTATTTACGGT
AAACTGCCCACTTGGCAGTACATCAAGTGTATCATATGCCAAGTACGCCCCCTATTGACGTCAATGACGG
TAAATGGCCCGCCTGGCATTATGCCCAGTACATGACCTTATGGGACTTTCCTACTTGGCAGTACATCTAC
GTATTAGTCATCGCTATTACCATGGTGATGCGGTTTTGGCAGTACATCAATGGGCGTGGATAGCGGTTTG
ACTCACGGGGATTTCCAAGTCTCCACCCCATTGACGTCAATGGGAGTTTGTTTTGGCACCAAAATCAACG
GGACTTTCCAAAATGTCGTAACAACTCCGCCCCATTGACGCAAATGGGCGGTAGGCGTGTACGGTGGGAG
GTCTATATAAGCAGAGCTGGTTTAGTGAACCGTCAGATCCGCTAGCGCTACCGGTCGCCACCATGGTGAG
CAAGGGCGAGGAGCTGTTCACCGGGGTGGTGCCCATCCTGGTCGAGCTGGACGGCGACGTAAACGGCCAC
AAGTTCAGCGTGTCCGGCGAGGGCGAGGGCGATGCCACCTACGGCAAGCTGACCCTGAAGTTCATCTGCA
CCACCGGCAAGCTGCCCGTGCCCTGGCCCACCCTCGTGACCACCTTGACCTACGGCGTGCAGTGCTTCGC
CCGCTACCCCGACCACATGAAGCAGCACGACTTCTTCAAGTCCGCCATGCCCGAAGGCTACGTCCAGGAG
CGCACCATCTTCTTCAAGGACGACGGCAACTACAAGACCCGCGCCGAGGTGAAGTTCGAGGGCGACACCC
TGGTGAACCGCATCGAGCTGAAGGGCATCGACTTCAAGGAGGACGGCAACATCCTGGGGCACAAGCTGGA
GTACAACTACAACAGCCACAAGGTCTATATCACCGCCGACAAGCAGAAGAACGGCATCAAGGTGAACTTC
AAGACCCGCCACAACATCGAGGACGGCAGCGTGCAGCTCGCCGACCACTACCAGCAGAACACCCCCATCG
GCGACGGCCCCGTGCTGCTGCCCGACAACCACTACCTGAGCACCCAGTCCAAGCTGAGCAAAGACCCCAA
CGAGAAGCGCGATCACATGGTCCTGCTGGAGTTCGTGACCGCCGCCGGGATCACTCTCGGCATGGACGAG
CTGTACAAGTCCGGAAGTGCTGGGAGCGCAAGCGGAAGCGGAGGCTCCGGTGAGGAAACAGCTATATGGG
AACAACATACAGTGACGCTTCACAGGGCTCCTGGATTTGGATTTGGAATTGCAATATCTGGTGGACGAGA
TAATCCTCATTTTCAGAGTGGGGAAACGTCAATAGTGATTTCAGATGTGCTGAAAGGAGGACCAGCTGAA
GGACAGCTACAGGAAAATGACCGAGTTGCAATGGTTAACGGAGTTTCAATGGATAATGTTGAACATGCTT
TTGCTGTTCAGCAACTAAGGAAAAGTGGGAAAAATGCAAAAATTACAATTAGAAGGAAGAAGAAAGTTCA
AATACCAGTAAGTCGTCCTGATCCTGAACCAGTATCTGATAATGAAGAAGATAGTTATGATGAGGAAATA
CATGATCCAAGAAGTGGCCGGAGTGGTGTGGTTAACAGAAGGAGTGAGAAGATTTGGCCGAGGGATAGAA
GTGCAAGTAGAGAGAGGAGCTTGTCCCCGCGGTCAGACAGGCGGTCAGTGGCTTCCAGCCAGCCTGCTAA
ACCTACTAAAGTCACACTGGTGAAATCCCGGAAAAATGAAGAATATGGTCTTCGATTGGCAAGCCATATA
TTTGTTAAGGAAATTTCACAAGATAGTTTGGCAGCAAGAGATGGCAATATTCAAGAAGGTGATGTTGTAT
TGAAGATAAATGGTACTGTGACAGAAAATATGTCATTGACAGATGCAAAGACATTGATAGAAAGGTCTAA
AGGCAAATTAAAAATGGTAGTTCAAAGAGATGAACGGGCTACGCTATTGAATGTCCCTGATCTTTCTGAC
AGCATCCACTCTGCTAATGCCTCTGAGAGAGACGACATTTCAGAAATTCAGTCACTGGCATCAGATCATT
CTGGTCGATCACACGATAGGCCTCCCCGCCGCAGCCGGTCACGATCTCCTGACCAGCGGTCAGAGCCTTC
TGATCATTCCAGGCACTCGCCGCAGCAGCCAAGCAATGGCAGTCTGCGGAGTAGAGATGAAGAGAGAATT
TCTAAACCTGGGGCTGTCTCAACTCCTGTAAAGCATGCTGATGATCACACACCTAAAACAGTGGAAGAAG
TTACAGTTGAAAGAAATGAGAAACAAACACCTTCTCTTCCAGAACCAAAGCCTGTGTATGCCCAAGTTGG
CAACCAGATGTGGATTTACCTGTCAGTCCATCTGATGGTGTCCTACCTAATTCAACTCATGAAGATGGGA
TTTCTTCGGCCCAGCATGAAATTGGTAAAATTCAGAAAAGGAGATAGTGTGGGTTTGCGGCTGGCTGGTG
GAAATGATGTTGGAATATTTGTAGCTGGCGTTCTAGAAGATAGCCCTGCAGCCAAGGAAGGCTTAGAGGA
AGGTGATCAAATTCTCAGGGTAAACAACGTAGATTTTACAAATATCATAAGAGAAGAAGCCGTCCTTTTC
CTGCTTGACCTCCCTAAAGGAGAAGAAGTGACCATATTGGCTCAGAAGAAGAAGGATGTTTATCGTCGCA
TTGTAGAATCAGATGTAGGAGATTCTTTCTATATTAGAACCCATTTTGAATATGAAAAGGAATCTCCCTA
TGGACTTAGTTTTAACAAAGGAGAGGTGTTCCGTGCTGTGGATACCTTGTACAATGGAAAACTGGGCTCT
TGGCTTGCTATTCGAATTGGTAAAAATCATAAGGAGGTAGAACGAGGCATCATCCCTAATAAGAACAGAG
CTGAGCAGCTCGCCAGTGTACAGTATACACTTCCAAAAACAGCAGGCGGAGACCGTGCTGACTTCTGGAG
ATTCAGAGGTCTTCGCAGCTCCAAGAGAAATCTTCGAAAAAGCAGAGAGGATTTGTCCGCTCAGCCTGTT
CAAACAAAGTTTCCAGCTTATGAAAGAGTGGTTCTTCGAGAAGCTGGATTTCTGAGGCCTGTAACCATTT
TTGGACCAATAGCTGATGTTGCCAGAGAAAAGCTGGCAAGAGAAGAACCAGATATTTATCAAATTGCAAA
GAGTGAACCACGAGACGCTGGAACTGACCAACGTAGCTCTGGCTATATTCGCCTGCATACAATAAAGCAA
ATCATAGATCAAGACAAACATGCTTTATTAGATGTAACACCAAATGCAGTTGATCGTCTTAACTATGCCC
AGTGGTATCCAATTGTTGTATTTCTTAACCCTGATTCTAAGCAAGGAGTAAAAACAATGAGAATGAGGTT
ATGTCCAGAATCTCGGAAAAGTGCCAGGAAGTTATACGAGCGATCTCATAAACTTGCTAAAAATAATCAC
CATCTTTTTACAACTACAATTAACTTAAATTCAATGAATGATGGTTGGTATGGTGCGCTGAAAGAAGCAG
TTCAACAACAGCAAAACCAGCTGGTATGGGTTTCCGAGGGAAAGGCGGATGGTGCTACAAGTGATGACCT
TGATTTGCATGATGATCGTCTGTCCTACCTGTCAGCTCCAGGTAGTGAATACTCAATGTATAGCACGGAC
AGTAGACACACTTCTGACTATGAAGACACAGACACAGAAGGCGGGGCCTACACTGATCAAGAACTAGATG
AAACTCTTAATGATGAGGTTGGGACTCCACCGGAGTCTGCCATTACACGGTCCTCTGAGCCTGTAAGAGA
GGACTCCTCTGGAATGCATCATGAAAACCAAACATATCCTCCTTACTCACCACAAGCGCAGCCACAACCA
ATTCATAGAATAGACTCCCCTGGATTTAAGCCAGCCTCTCAACAGAAAGCAGAAGCTTCATCTCCAGTCC
CTTACCTTTCGCCTGAAACAAACCCAGCATCATCAACCTCTGCTGTTAATCATAATGTAAATTTAACTAA
TGTCAGACTGGAGGAGCCCACCCCAGCTCCTTCCACCTCTTACTCACCACAAGCTGATTCTTTAAGAACA
CCAAGTACTGAGGCAGCTCACATAATGCTAAGAGATCAAGAACCATCATTGTCGTCGCATGTAGATCCAA
CAAAGGTGTATAGAAAGGACCCATATCCCGAGGAAATGATGAGGCAGAACCATGTTTTGAAACAGCCAGC
CGTTAGTCACCCAGGGCACAGGCCAGACAAAGAGCCTAATCTGACCTATGAACCCCAACTCCCATACGTA
GAGAAACAAGCCAGCAGAGACCTGGAGCAGCCCACATACAGATACGAGTCCTCAAGCTATACGGACCAGT
TTTCTCGAAACTATGAACATCGTCTGCGATACGAAGATCGCGTCCCCATGTATGAAGAACAGTGGTCATA
TTATGATGACAAACAGCCCTACCCATCTCGGCCACCTTTTGATAATCAGCACTCTCAAGACCTTGACTCC
AGACAGCATCCCGAAGAGTCCTCAGAACGAGGGTACTTTCCACGTTTTGAAGAGCCAGCCCCTCTGTCTT
ACGACAGCAGACCACGTTACGAACAGGCACCTAGAGCATCCGCCCTGCGGCACGAAGAGCAGCCAGCTCC
TGGGTATGACACACATGGTAGACTCAGACCGGAAGCCCAGCCCCACCCTTCAGCAGGGCCCAAGCCTGCA
GAGTCCAAGCAGTATTTTGAGCAATATTCACGCAGTTACGAGCAAGTACCACCCCAAGGATTTACCTCTA
GAGCAGGTCATTTTGAGCCTCTCCATGGTGCTGCAGCTGTCCCTCCGCTGATACCTTCATCTCAGCATAA
GCCAGAAGCTCTGCCTTCAAACACCAAACCACTGCCTCCACCCCCAACTCAAACCGAAGAAGAGGAAGAT
CCAGCAATGAAGCCACAGTCTGTACTCACCAGAGTTAAGATGTTTGAAAACAAAAGGTCTGCATCCTTAG
AGACCAAGAAGGATGTAAATGACACTGGCAGTTTTAAGCCTCCAGAAGTAGCATCTAAACCTTCAGGTGC
TCCCATCATTGGTCCCAAACCCACTTCTCAGAATCAATTCAGTGAACATGACAAAACTCTGTACAGGATT
CCAGAACCTCAAAAACCTCAACTGAAGCCACCTGAAGATATTGTTCGGTCCAATCATTATGACCCTGAAG
AAGATGAAGAATATTATCGAAAACAGCTGTCATACTTTGACCGAAGAAGTTTTGAGAATAAGCCTCCTGC
ACACATTGCTGCCAGCCATCTCTCCGAGCCTGCAAAGCCAGCTCATTCTCAGAATCAATCAAATTTTTCT
AGTTATTCTTCAAAGGGAAAGCCTCCTGAAGCTGATGGTGTGGATAGATCATTTGGCGAGAAACGCTATG
AACCCATCCAGGCCACTCCCCCTCCTCCTCCATTGCCCTCGCAGTATGCCCAGCCATCTCAGCCTGTCAC
CAGCGCGTCTCTCCACATACATTCTAAGGGAGCACATGGTGAAGGTAATTCAGTGTCATTGGATTTTCAG
AATTCCTTAGTGTCCAAACCAGACCCACCTCCATCTCAGAATAAGCCAGCAACTTTCAGACCACCAAACC
GAGAAGATACTGCTCAGGCAGCTTTCTATCCCCAGAAAAGTTTTCCAGATAAAGCCCCAGTTAATGGAAC
TGAACAGACTCAGAAAACAGTCACTCCAGCATACAATCGATTCACACCAAAACCATATACAAGTTCTGCC
CGACCATTTGAACGCAAGTTTGAAAGTCCTAAATTCAATCACAATCTTCTGCCAAGTGAAACTGCACATA
AACCTGACTTGTCTTCAAAAACTCCCACTTCTCCAAAAACTCTTGTGAAATCGCACAGTTTGGCACAGCC
TCCTGAGTTTGACAGTGGAGTTGAAACTTTCTCTATCCATGCAGAGAAGCCTAAATATCAAATAAATAAT
ATCAGCACAGTGCCTAAAGCTATTCCTGTGAGTCCTTCAGCTGTGGAAGAGGATGAAGATGAAGATGGTC
ATACTGTGGTGGCCACAGCCCGAGGCATATTTAACAGCAATGGGGGCGTGCTGAGTTCCATAGAAACTGG
TGTTAGTATAATTATCCCTCAAGGAGCCATTCCCGAAGGAGTTGAGCAGGAAATCTATTTCAAGGTCTGC
CGGGACAACAGCATCCTTCCACCTTTAGATAAAGAGAAAGGTGAAACACTGCTGAGTCCTTTGGTGATGT
GTGGTCCCCATGGCCTCAAGTTCCTGAAGCCTGTGGAGCTGCGCTTACCACACTGTGATCCTAAAACCTG
GCAAAACAAGTGTCTTCCCGGAGATCCAAATTATCTCGTTGGAGCAAACTGTGTTTCTGTCCTTATTGAC
CACTTTTAAGGATCCACCGGATCTAGATAACTGATCATAATCAGCCATACCACATTTGTAGAGGTTTTAC
TTGCTTTAAAAAACCTCCCACACCTCCCCCTGAACCTGAAACATAAAATGAATGCAATTGTTGTTGTTAA
CTTGTTTATTGCAGCTTATAATGGTTACAAATAAAGCAATAGCATCACAAATTTCACAAATAAAGCATTT
TTTTCACTGCATTCTAGTTGTGGTTTGTCCAAACTCATCAATGTATCTTAACGCGTAAATTGTAAGCGTT
AATATTTTGTTAAAATTCGCGTTAAATTTTTGTTAAATCAGCTCATTTTTTAACCAATAGGCCGAAATCG
GCAAAATCCCTTATAAATCAAAAGAATAGACCGAGATAGGGT
[37 nt withheld, positions 6903-6939]
AAAGAACGTGGACTCCAACGTCAAAGG
[49 nt withheld, positions 6967-7015]
T
[91 nt withheld, positions 7017-7107]
G
[124 nt withheld, positions 7109-7232]
CAGGTGGCACTTTTCGGGGAAATGTGCGCGGAACCCCTATTTGTTTATTTTTCTAAATACATTCAAATAT
GTATCCGCTCATGAGACAATAACCCTGATAAATGCTTCAATAATATTGAAAAAGGAAGAGTCCTGAGGCG
GAAAGAACCAGCTGTGGAATGTGTGTCAGTTAGGGTGTGGAAAGTCCCCAGGCTCCCCAGCAGGCAGAAG
TATGCAAAGCATGCATCTCAATTAGTCAGCAACCAGGTGTGGAAAGTCCCCAGGCTCCCCAGCAGGCAGA
AGTATGCAAAGCATGCATCTCAATTAGTCAGCAACCATAGTCCCGCCCCTAACTCCGCCCATCCCGCCCC
TAACTCCGCCCAGTTCCGCCCATTCTCCGCCCCATGGCTGACTAATTTTTTTTATTTATGCAGAGGCCGA
GGCCGCCTCGGCCTCTGAGCTATTCCAGAAGTAGTGAGGAGGCTTTTTTGGAGGCCTAGGCTTTTGCAAA
GATCGATCAAGAGACAGGATGAGGATCGTTTCGCATGATTGAACAAGATGGATTGCACGCAGGTTCTCCG
GCCGCTTGGGTGGAGAGGCTATTCGGCTATGACTGGGCACAACAGACAATCGGCTGCTCTGATGCCGCCG
TGTTCCGGCTGTCAGCGCAGGGGCGCCCGGTTCTTTTTGTCAAGACCGACCTGTCCGGTGCCCTGAATGA
ACTGCAAGACGAGGCAGCGCGGCTATCGTGGCTGGCCACGACGGGCGTTCCTTGCGCAGCTGTGCTCGAC
GTTGTCACTGAAGCGGGAAGGGACTGGCTGCTATTGGGCGAAGTGCCGGGGCAGGATCTCCTGTCATCTC
ACCTTGCTCCTGCCGAGAAAGTATCCATCATGGCTGATGCAATGCGGCGGCTGCATACGCTTGATCCGGC
TACCTGCCCATTCGACCACCAAGCGAAACATCGCATCGAGCGAGCACGTACTCGGATGGAAGCCGGTCTT
GTCGATCAGGATGATCTGGACGAAGAGCATCAGGGGCTCGCGCCAGCCGAACTGTTCGCCAGGCTCAAGG
CGAGCATGCCCGACGGCGAGGATCTCGTCGTGACCCATGGCGATGCCTGCTTGCCGAATATCATGGTGGA
AAATGGCCGCTTTTCTGGATTCATCGACTGTGGCCGGCTGGGTGTGGCGGACCGCTATCAGGACATAGCG
TTGGCTACCCGTGATATTGCTGAAGAGCTTGGCGGCGAATGGGCTGACCGCTTCCTCGTGCTTTACGGTA
TCGCCGCTCCCGATTCGCAGCGCATCGCCTTCTATCGCCTTCTTGACGAGTTCTTCTGAGCGGGACTCTG
GGGTTCGAAATGACCGACCAAGCGACGCCCAACCTGCCATCACGAGATTTCGATTCCACCGCCGCCTTCT
ATGAAAGGTTGGGCTTCGGAATCGTTTTCCGGGACGCCGGCTGGATGATCCTCCAGCGCGGGGATCTCAT
GCTGGAGTTCTTCGCCCACCCTAGGGGGAGGCTAACTGAAACACGGAAGGAGACAATACCGGAAGGAACC
CGCGCTATGACGGCAATAAAAAGACAGAATAAAACGCACGGTGTTGGGTCGTTTGTTCATAAACGCGGGG
TTCGGTCCCAGGGCTGGCACTCTGTCGATACCCCACCGAGACCCCATTGGGGCCAATACGCCCGCGTTTC
TTCCTTTTCCCCACCCCACCCCCCAAGTTCGGGTGAAGGCCCAGGGCTCGCAGCCAACGTCGGGGCGGCA
GGCCCTGCCATAGCCTCAGGTTACTCATATATACTTTAGATTGATTTAAAACTTCATTTTTAATTTAAAA
GGATCTAGGTGAAGATCCTTTTTGATAATCTCATGACCAAAATCCCTTAACGTGAGTTTTCGTTCCACTG
AGCGTCAGACCCCGTAGAAAAGATCAAAGGATCTTCTTGAGATCCTTTTTTTCTGCGCGTAATCTGCTGC
TTGCAAACAAAAAAACCACCGCTACCAGCGGTGGTTTGTTTGCCGGATCAAGAGCTACCAACTCTTTTTC
CGAAGGTAACTGGCTTCAGCAGAGCGCAGATACCAAATACTGTTCTTCTAGTGTAGCCGTAGTTAGGCCA
CCACTTCAAGAACTCTGTAGCACCGCCTACATACCTCGCTCTGCTAATCCTGTTACCAGTGGCTGCTGCC
AGTGGCGATAAGTCGTGTCTTACCGGGTTGGACTCAAGACGATAGTTACCGGATAAGGCGCAGCGGTCGG
GCTGAACGGGGGGTTCGTGCACACAGCCCAGCTTGGAGCGAACGACCTACACCGAACTGAGATACCTACA
GCGTGAGCTATGAGAAAGCGCCACGCTTCCCGAAGGGAGAAAGGCGGACAGGTATCCGGTAAGCGGCAGG
GTCGGAACAGGAGAGCGCACGAGGGAGCTTCCAGGGGGAAACGCCTGGTATCTTTATAGTCCTGTCGGGT
TTCGCCACCTCTGACTTGAGCGTCGATTTTTGTGATGCTCGTCAGGGGGGCGGAGCCTATGGAAAAACGC
CAGCAACGCGGCCTTTTTACGGTTCCTGGCCTTTTGCTGGCCTTTTGCTCACATGTTCTTTCCTGCGTTA
TCCCCTGATTCTGTGGATAACCGTATTACCGCCATGCATTAGTTATTAATAGTAATCAATTACGGGGTCA
TTAGTTCATAGCCCATATATGGAGTTCCG
