>Addgene plasmid #54316 | mEmerald-ZO1-C-14 | depositor partial sequence | sequence record 84443 | insert sequence
TCCGCTAGCGCTACCGGTCGCCACCATGGTGAGCAAGGGCGAGGAGCTGTTCACCGGGGTGGTGCCCATC
CTGGTCGAGCTGGACGGCGACGTAAACGGCCACAAGTTCAGCGTGTCCGGCGAGGGCGAGGGCGATGCCA
CCTACGGCAAGCTGACCCTGAAGTTCATCTGCACCACCGGCAAGCTGCCCGTGCCCTGGCCCACCCTCGT
GACCACCTTGACCTACGGCGTGCAGTGCTTCGCCCGCTACCCCGACCACATGAAGCAGCACGACTTCTTC
AAGTCCGCCATGCCCGAAGGCTACGTCCAGGAGCGCACCATCTTCTTCAAGGACGACGGCAACTACAAGA
CCCGCGCCGAGGTGAAGTTCGAGGGCGACACCCTGGTGAACCGCATCGAGCTGAAGGGCATCGACTTCAA
GGAGGACGGCAACATCCTGGGGCACAAGCTGGAGTACAACTACAACAGCCACAAGGTCTATATCACCGCC
GACAAGCAGAAGAACGGCATCAAGGTGAACTTCAAGACCCGCCACAACATCGAGGACGGCAGCGTGCAGC
TCGCCGACCACTACCAGCAGAACACCCCCATCGGCGACGGCCCCGTGCTGCTGCCCGACAACCACTACCT
GAGCACCCAGTCCAAGCTGAGCAAAGACCCCAACGAGAAGCGCGATCACATGGTCCTGCTGGAGTTCGTG
ACCGCCGCCGGGATCACTCTCGGCATGGACGAGCTGTACAAGTCCGGAAGTGCTGGGAGCGCAAGCGGAA
GCGGAGGCTCCGGTGAGGAAACAGCTATATGGGAACAACATACAGTGACGCTTCACAGGGCTCCTGGATT
TGGATTTGGAATTGCAATATCTGGTGGACGAGATAATCCTCATTTTCAGAGTGGGGAAACGTCAATAGTG
ATTTCAGATGTGCTGAAAGGAGGACCAGCTGAAGGACAGCTACAGGAAAATGACCGAGTTGCAATGGTTA
ACGGAGTTTCAATGGATAATGTTGAACATGCTTTTGCTGTTCAGCAACTAAGGAAAAGTGGGAAAAATGC
AAAAATTACAATTAGAAGGAAGAAGAAAGTTCAAATACCAGTAAGTCGTCCTGATCCTGAACCAGTATCT
GATAATGAAGAAGATAGTTATGATGAGGAAATACATGATCCAAGAAGTGGCCGGAGTGGTGTGGTTAACA
GAAGGAGTGAGAAGATTTGGCCGAGGGATAGAAGTGCAAGTAGAGAGAGGAGCTTGTCCCCGCGGTCAGA
CAGGCGGTCAGTGGCTTCCAGCCAGCCTGCTAAACCTACTAAAGTCACACTGGTGAAATCCCGGAAAAAT
GAAGAATATGGTCTTCGATTGGCAAGCCATATATTTGTTAAGGAAATTTCACAAGATAGTTTGGCAGCAA
GAGATGGCAATATTCAAGAAGGTGATGTTGTATTGAAGATAAATGGTACTGTGACAGAAAATATGTCATT
GACAGATGCAAAGACATTGATAGAAAGGTCTAAAGGCAAATTAAAAATGGTAGTTCAAAGAGATGAACGG
GCTACGCTATTGAATGTCCCTGATCTTTCTGACAGCATCCACTCTGCTAATGCCTCTGAGAGAGACGACA
TTTCAGAAATTCAGTCACTGGCATCAGATCATTCTGGTCGATCACACGATAGGCCTCCCCGCCGCAGCCG
GTCACGATCTCCTGACCAGCGGTCAGAGCCTTCTGATCATTCCAGGCACTCGCCGCAGCAGCCAAGCAAT
GGCAGTCTGCGGAGTAGAGATGAAGAGAGAATTTCTAAACCTGGGGCTGTCTCAACTCCTGTAAAGCATG
CTGATGATCACACACCTAAAACAGTGGAAGAAGTTACAGTTGAAAGAAATGAGAAACAAACACCTTCTCT
TCCAGAACCAAAGCCTGTGTATGCCCAAGTTGGCAACCAGATGTGGATTTACCTGTCAGTCCATCTGATG
GTGTCCTACCTAATTCAACTCATGAAGATGGGATTTCTTCGGCCCAGCATGAAATTGGTAAAATTCAGAA
AAGGAGATAGTGTGGGTTTGCGGCTGGCTGGTGGAAATGATGTTGGAATATTTGTAGCTGGCGTTCTAGA
AGATAGCCCTGCAGCCAAGGAAGGCTTAGAGGAAGGTGATCAAATTCTCAGGGTAAACAACGTAGATTTT
ACAAATATCATAAGAGAAGAAGCCGTCCTTTTCCTGCTTGACCTCCCTAAAGGAGAAGAAGTGACCATAT
TGGCTCAGAAGAAGAAGGATGTTTATCGTCGCATTGTAGAATCAGATGTAGGAGATTCTTTCTATATTAG
AACCCATTTTGAATATGAAAAGGAATCTCCCTATGGACTTAGTTTTAACAAAGGAGAGGTGTTCCGTGCT
GTGGATACCTTGTACAATGGAAAACTGGGCTCTTGGCTTGCTATTCGAATTGGTAAAAATCATAAGGAGG
TAGAACGAGGCATCATCCCTAATAAGAACAGAGCTGAGCAGCTCGCCAGTGTACAGTATACACTTCCAAA
AACAGCAGGCGGAGACCGTGCTGACTTCTGGAGATTCAGAGGTCTTCGCAGCTCCAAGAGAAATCTTCGA
AAAAGCAGAGAGGATTTGTCCGCTCAGCCTGTTCAAACAAAGTTTCCAGCTTATGAAAGAGTGGTTCTTC
GAGAAGCTGGATTTCTGAGGCCTGTAACCATTTTTGGACCAATAGCTGATGTTGCCAGAGAAAAGCTGGC
AAGAGAAGAACCAGATATTTATCAAATTGCAAAGAGTGAACCACGAGACGCTGGAACTGACCAACGTAGC
TCTGGCTATATTCGCCTGCATACAATAAAGCAAATCATAGATCAAGACAAACATGCTTTATTAGATGTAA
CACCAAATGCAGTTGATCGTCTTAACTATGCCCAGTGGTATCCAATTGTTGTATTTCTTAACCCTGATTC
TAAGCAAGGAGTAAAAACAATGAGAATGAGGTTATGTCCAGAATCTCGGAAAAGTGCCAGGAAGTTATAC
GAGCGATCTCATAAACTTGCTAAAAATAATCACCATCTTTTTACAACTACAATTAACTTAAATTCAATGA
ATGATGGTTGGTATGGTGCGCTGAAAGAAGCAGTTCAACAACAGCAAAACCAGCTGGTATGGGTTTCCGA
GGGAAAGGCGGATGGTGCTACAAGTGATGACCTTGATTTGCATGATGATCGTCTGTCCTACCTGTCAGCT
CCAGGTAGTGAATACTCAATGTATAGCACGGACAGTAGACACACTTCTGACTATGAAGACACAGACACAG
AAGGCGGGGCCTACACTGATCAAGAACTAGATGAAACTCTTAATGATGAGGTTGGGACTCCACCGGAGTC
TGCCATTACACGGTCCTCTGAGCCTGTAAGAGAGGACTCCTCTGGAATGCATCATGAAAACCAAACATAT
CCTCCTTACTCACCACAAGCGCAGCCACAACCAATTCATAGAATAGACTCCCCTGGATTTAAGCCAGCCT
CTCAACAGAAAGCAGAAGCTTCATCTCCAGTCCCTTACCTTTCGCCTGAAACAAACCCAGCATCATCAAC
CTCTGCTGTTAATCATAATGTAAATTTAACTAATGTCAGACTGGAGGAGCCCACCCCAGCTCCTTCCACC
TCTTACTCACCACAAGCTGATTCTTTAAGAACACCAAGTACTGAGGCAGCTCACATAATGCTAAGAGATC
AAGAACCATCATTGTCGTCGCATGTAGATCCAACAAAGGTGTATAGAAAGGACCCATATCCCGAGGAAAT
GATGAGGCAGAACCATGTTTTGAAACAGCCAGCCGTTAGTCACCCAGGGCACAGGCCAGACAAAGAGCCT
AATCTGACCTATGAACCCCAACTCCCATACGTAGAGAAACAAGCCAGCAGAGACCTGGAGCAGCCCACAT
ACAGATACGAGTCCTCAAGCTATACGGACCAGTTTTCTCGAAACTATGAACATCGTCTGCGATACGAAGA
TCGCGTCCCCATGTATGAAGAACAGTGGTCATATTATGATGACAAACAGCCCTACCCATCTCGGCCACCT
TTTGATAATCAGCACTCTCAAGACCTTGACTCCAGACAGCATCCCGAAGAGTCCTCAGAACGAGGGTACT
TTCCACGTTTTGAAGAGCCAGCCCCTCTGTCTTACGACAGCAGACCACGTTACGAACAGGCACCTAGAGC
ATCCGCCCTGCGGCACGAAGAGCAGCCAGCTCCTGGGTATGACACACATGGTAGACTCAGACCGGAAGCC
CAGCCCCACCCTTCAGCAGGGCCCAAGCCTGCAGAGTCCAAGCAGTATTTTGAGCAATATTCACGCAGTT
ACGAGCAAGTACCACCCCAAGGATTTACCTCTAGAGCAGGTCATTTTGAGCCTCTCCATGGTGCTGCAGC
TGTCCCTCCGCTGATACCTTCATCTCAGCATAAGCCAGAAGCTCTGCCTTCAAACACCAAACCACTGCCT
CCACCCCCAACTCAAACCGAAGAAGAGGAAGATCCAGCAATGAAGCCACAGTCTGTACTCACCAGAGTTA
AGATGTTTGAAAACAAAAGGTCTGCATCCTTAGAGACCAAGAAGGATGTAAATGACACTGGCAGTTTTAA
GCCTCCAGAAGTAGCATCTAAACCTTCAGGTGCTCCCATCATTGGTCCCAAACCCACTTCTCAGAATCAA
TTCAGTGAACATGACAAAACTCTGTACAGGATTCCAGAACCTCAAAAACCTCAACTGAAGCCACCTGAAG
ATATTGTTCGGTCCAATCATTATGACCCTGAAGAAGATGAAGAATATTATCGAAAACAGCTGTCATACTT
TGACCGAAGAAGTTTTGAGAATAAGCCTCCTGCACACATTGCTGCCAGCCATCTCTCCGAGCCTGCAAAG
CCAGCTCATTCTCAGAATCAATCAAATTTTTCTAGTTATTCTTCAAAGGGAAAGCCTCCTGAAGCTGATG
GTGTGGATAGATCATTTGGCGAGAAACGCTATGAACCCATCCAGGCCACTCCCCCTCCTCCTCCATTGCC
CTCGCAGTATGCCCAGCCATCTCAGCCTGTCACCAGCGCGTCTCTCCACATACATTCTAAGGGAGCACAT
GGTGAAGGTAATTCAGTGTCATTGGATTTTCAGAATTCCTTAGTGTCCAAACCAGACCCACCTCCATCTC
AGAATAAGCCAGCAACTTTCAGACCACCAAACCGAGAAGATACTGCTCAGGCAGCTTTCTATCCCCAGAA
AAGTTTTCCAGATAAAGCCCCAGTTAATGGAACTGAACAGACTCAGAAAACAGTCACTCCAGCATACAAT
CGATTCACACCAAAACCATATACAAGTTCTGCCCGACCATTTGAACGCAAGTTTGAAAGTCCTAAATTCA
ATCACAATCTTCTGCCAAGTGAAACTGCACATAAACCTGACTTGTCTTCAAAAACTCCCACTTCTCCAAA
AACTCTTGTGAAATCGCACAGTTTGGCACAGCCTCCTGAGTTTGACAGTGGAGTTGAAACTTTCTCTATC
CATGCAGAGAAGCCTAAATATCAAATAAATAATATCAGCACAGTGCCTAAAGCTATTCCTGTGAGTCCTT
CAGCTGTGGAAGAGGATGAAGATGAAGATGGTCATACTGTGGTGGCCACAGCCCGAGGCATATTTAACAG
CAATGGGGGCGTGCTGAGTTCCATAGAAACTGGTGTTAGTATAATTATCCCTCAAGGAGCCATTCCCGAA
GGAGTTGAGCAGGAAATCTATTTCAAGGTCTGCCGGGACAACAGCATCCTTCCACCTTTAGATAAAGAGA
AAGGTGAAACACTGCTGAGTCCTTTGGTGATGTGTGGTCCCCATGGCCTCAAGTTCCTGAAGCCTGTGGA
GCTGCGCTTACCACACTGTGATCCTAAAACCTGGCAAAACAAGTGTCTTCCCGGAGATCCAAATTATCTC
GTTGGAGCAAACTGTGTTTCTGTCCTTATTGACCACTTTTAAGGATCCACCGGATCTAGATAACTGATCA
TAATCAGCCAT
