>Addgene plasmid #54316 | mEmerald-ZO1-C-14 | addgene partial sequence | sequence record 89323 | EGFP-C 5'-CATGGTCCTGCTGGAGTTCGTG-3'
GTGCTGGGAGCGCAAGCGGAAGCGGAGGCTCCGGTGAGGAAACAGCTATATGGGAACAACATACAGTGAC
GCTTCACAGGGCTCCTGGATTTGGATTTGGAATTGCAATATCTGGTGGACGAGATAATCCTCATTTTCAG
AGTGGGGAAACGTCAATAGTGATTTCAGATGTGCTGAAAGGAGGACCAGCTGAAGGACAGCTACAGGAAA
ATGACCGAGTTGCAATGGTTAACGGAGTTTCAATGGATAATGTTGAACATGCTTTTGCTGTTCAGCAACT
AAGGAAAAGTGGGAAAAATGCAAAAATTACAATTAGAAGGAAGAAGAAAGTTCAAATACCAGTAAGTCGT
CCTGATCCTGAACCAGTATCTGATAATGAAGAAGATAGTTATGATGAGGAAATACATGATCCAAGAAGTG
GCCGGAGTGGTGTGGTTAACAGAA
